Addgene plasmid #204257: pQE60 R124A wgMDH
Purpose: Bacterial expression of R124A wgMDH with IPTG induction - Active site mutant
Depositing lab: Malate dehydrogenase CUREs Community (MCC). Depositing organization: University of San Diego. Publication: Organelle and translocatable forms of glyoxysomal malate dehydrogenase. The effect of the N-terminal presequence. Cox B, Chit MM, Weaver T, Gietl C, Bailey J, Bell E, Banaszak L. FEBS J. 2005 Feb;272(3):643-54. doi: 10.1111/j.1742-4658.2004.04475.x. PubMed 15670147.
Backbone
  Vector backbone: pQE60
  Backbone manufacturer: Qiagen
  Backbone size w/o insert (bp): 3391
  Vector type: Bacterial Expression
Growth in bacteria
  Bacterial resistance: Ampicillin, 100 μg/mL
  Growth temperature: 37°C
  Growth strain: DH5alpha
  Copy number: Low Copy
Gene/Insert
  Gene/Insert name: MDHG_CITLA (alt name: watermelon glyoxysomal malate dehydrogenase)
  Species: Citrullus lanatus subsp. Vulgaris
  Insert size (bp): 987
  Mutation: R124A
  Tag / fusion protein: 6X His (C terminal on insert)
  Cloning method: Restriction Enzyme; 5′ cloning site NcoI (destroyed during cloning); 3′ cloning site BglII (not destroyed)
  Sequencing primers: 5′ CCCGAAAAGTGCCACCTG; 3′ CCAGTAATGACCTCAGAAC
Resource information
  A portion of this plasmid was derived from a plasmid made by: Received from Leonard J. Banaszak; Original construct from Christine Gietl
Terms and licenses: Academic/Nonprofit Terms; Industry Terms: Not Available to Industry
Depositor comments: For more information, please see the MDH CUREs Community website: https://www.mdhcures.org/
How to cite: pQE60 R124A wgMDH was a gift from Malate dehydrogenase CUREs Community (MCC) (Addgene plasmid # 204257 ; http://n2t.net/addgene:204257 ; RRID:Addgene_204257)
