[The description below was written by a language model from this plasmid's Addgene catalogue record and pLannotate feature annotations shown in this document.]
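Description:
pQE60 R124A wgMDH is a bacterial expression plasmid built on the Qiagen pQE60 backbone, carrying the coding sequence for watermelon (Citrullus lanatus) glyoxysomal malate dehydrogenase (MDHG_CITLA) with an arginine-to-alanine substitution at position 124, described in the record as an active-site mutant. The roughly 1 kb insert was placed between the NcoI and BglII sites of the vector, with the NcoI site lost in cloning and the BglII site retained. This puts the open reading frame in frame with a C-terminal 6xHis tag for metal-affinity purification. The annotated 4.3 kb sequence shows a lac operator immediately upstream of the MDH coding region, consistent with the stated IPTG-inducible expression: lac repressor holds transcription off until inducer is added. The promoter itself is not annotated in the feature table. A phage lambda t0 terminator follows the tagged gene.

Downstream of the expression cassette lie a cat promoter fragment and a partial chloramphenicol acetyltransferase sequence followed by the rrnB T1 terminator. These are annotated only as fragments, and the record lists ampicillin as the sole selection. Propagation in E. coli relies on a ColE1/pMB1-type origin with an adjacent bom region and a short rop remnant, and on the β-lactamase gene driven by its own promoter. The depositor lists the plasmid as low copy.

The construct comes from a community that uses malate dehydrogenase in course-based undergraduate research. It is suited to producing the His-tagged R124A enzyme for purification and for comparison with the wild-type protein in studies of catalysis and substrate binding.
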