Features (pLannotate 1.2.2; 12 found; start..end, strand, type, name):
     30..46      +  protein_bind   lac operator: The lac repressor binds to the lac operator to inhibit transcription in E. coli. This inhibition can be relieved by adding lactose or isopropyl-β-D-thiogalactopyranoside (IPTG). lac repressor encoded by lacI
     86..1042    +  CDS            MDHG_CITLA (fragment): Experimental evidence at protein level: Swiss-Prot protein existence level 1. From Citrullus lanatus (Watermelon) (Citrullus vulgaris).
   1049..1066    +  CDS            7xHis (fragment): 6xHis affinity tag
   1089..1183    +  terminator     lambda t0 terminator: transcription terminator from phage lambda
   1198..1226    +  promoter       cat promoter (fragment): promoter of the E. coli cat gene encoding chloramphenicol acetyltransferase
   1227..1890    +  CDS            CmR (fragment): chloramphenicol acetyltransferase; cat; confers resistance to chloramphenicol
   1955..2041    +  terminator     rrnB T1 terminator: Escherichia coli rrnB; transcription terminator T1 from the E. coli rrnB gene
   2053..2094    +  CDS            rop (fragment): Rop protein, which maintains plasmids at low copy number; rop
   2196..2336    +  misc_feature   bom: basis of mobility region from pBR322
   2522..3110    -  rep_origin     ori: high-copy-number ColE1/pMB1/pBR322/pUC origin of replication
   3281..4141    -  CDS            AmpR: β-lactamase; bla; confers resistance to ampicillin, carbenicillin, and related antibiotics
   4142..4246    -  promoter       AmpR promoter: bla
>Addgene plasmid #204257 | pQE60 R124A wgMDH | addgene full sequence | sequence record 411019 | Addgene NGS Result
CTCGAGAAATCATAAAAAATTTATTTGCTTTGTGAGCGGATAACAATTTCACACAGAATTCATTAAAGAG
GAGAAATTAACTATGGCTAAAGGCGGAGCTCCCGGGTTCAAAGTCGCAATACTTGGCGCTGCCGGTGGCA
TTGGCCAGCCCCTTGCGATGTTGATGAAGATGAATCCTCTGGTTTCTGTTCTACATCTATATGATGTAGT
CAATGCCCCTGGTGTCACCGCTGATATTAGCCACATGGACACGGGTGCTGTGGTGCGTGGATTCTTGGGG
CAGCAGCAGCTGGAGGCTGCGCTTACTGGCATGGATCTTATTATAGTCCCTGCAGGTGTTCCTGCGAAAC
CAGGAATGACGAGGGATGATCTGTTCAAAATAAACGCAGGAATTGTCAAGACTCTGTGTGAAGGGATTGC
AAAGTGTTGTCCAAGAGCCATTGTCAACCTGATCAGTAATCCTGTGAACTCCACCGTGCCCATCGCAGCT
GAAGTTTTCAAGAAGGCTGGAACTTATGATCCAAAGCGACTTCTGGGAGTTACAATGCTCGACGTAGTCA
GAGCCAATACCTTTGTGGCAGAAGTATTGGGTCTTGATCCTCGGGATGTTGATGTTCCAGTTGTTGGCGG
TCATGCTGGTGTAACCATTTTGCCCCTTCTATCTCAGGTGAAGCCTCCAAGTTCTTTCACACAAGAAGAG
ATTAGTTACCTGACTGATAGGATTCAAAATGGTGGAACAGAAGTTGTCGAGGCCAAAGCAGGAGCTGGTT
CAGCAACTCTCTCAATGGCTTATGCTGCCGTTAAGTTTGCAGATGCATGCCTCAGGGGCTTAAGAGGAGA
TGCTGGTGTCATTGAATGCGCGTTTGTGTCTTCTCAGGTGACTGAACTTCCATTCTTTGCATCAAAAGTA
CGACTTGGTCGCAATGGTATCGAAGAAGTATACTCCCTTGGCCCGCTAAATGAGTATGAGAGGATTGGAT
TGGAGAAAGCGAAGAAAGAGTTGGCAGGAAGCATTGAGAAGGGAGTTTCCTTCATCAGAAGCAGATCTCA
TCACCATCACCATCACTAAGCTTAATTAGCTGAGCTTGGACTCCTGTTGATAGATCCAGTAATGACCTCA
GAACTCCATCTGGATTTGTTCAGAACGCTCGGTTGCCGCCGGGCGTTTTTTATTGGTGAGAATCCAAGCT
AGCTTGGCGAGATTTTCAGGAGCTAAGGAAGCTAAAATGGAGAAAAAAATCACTGGATATACCACCGTTG
ATATATCCCAATGGCATCGTAAAGAACATTTTGAGGCATTTCAGTCAGTTGCTCAATGTACCTATAACCA
GACCGTTCAGCTGGATATTACGGCCTTTTTAAAGACCGTAAAGAAAAATAAGCACAAGTTTTATCCGGCC
TTTATTCACATTCTTGCCCGCCTGATGAATGCTCATCCGGAATTTCGTATGGCAATGAAAGACGGTGAGC
TGGTGATATGGGATAGTGTTCACCCTTGTTACACCGTTTTCCATGAGCAAACTGAAACGTTTTCATCGCT
CTGGAGTGAATACCACGACGATTTCCGGCAGTTTCTACACATATATTCGCAAGATGTGGCGTGTTACGGT
GAAAACCTGGCCTATTTCCCTAAAGGGTTTATTGAGAATATGTTTTTCGTCTCAGCCAATCCCTGGGTGA
GTTTCACCAGTTTTGATTTAAACGTGGCCAATATGGACAACTTCTTCGCCCCCGTTTTCACCATGCATGG
GCAAATATTATACGCAAGGCGACAAGGTGCTGATGCCGCTGGCGATTCAGGTTCATCATGCCGTTTGTGA
TGGCTTCCATGTCGGCAGAATGCTTAATGAATTACAACAGTACTGCGATGAGTGGCAGGGCGGGGCGTAA
TTTTTTTAAGGCAGTTATTGGTGCCCTTAAACGCCTGGGGTAATGACTCTCTAGCTTGAGGCATCAAATA
AAACGAAAGGCTCAGTCGAAAGACTGGGCCTTTCGTTTTATCTGTTGTTTGTCGGTGAACGCTCTCCTGA
GTAGGACAAATCCGCCCTCTAGAGCTGCCTCGCGCGTTTCGGTGATGACGGTGAAAACCTCTGACACATG
CAGCTCCCGGAGACGGTCACAGCTTGTCTGTAAGCGGATGCCGGGAGCAGACAAGCCCGTCAGGGCGCGT
CAGCGGGTGTTGGCGGGTGTCGGGGCGCAGCCATGACCCAGTCACGTAGCGATAGCGGAGTGTATACTGG
CTTAACTATGCGGCATCAGAGCAGATTGTACTGAGAGTGCACCATATGCGGTGTGAAATACCGCACAGAT
GCGTAAGGAGAAAATACCGCATCAGGCGCTCTTCCGCTTCCTCGCTCACTGACTCGCTGCGCTCGGTCGT
TCGGCTGCGGCGAGCGGTATCAGCTCACTCAAAGGCGGTAATACGGTTATCCACAGAATCAGGGGATAAC
GCAGGAAAGAACATGTGAGCAAAAGGCCAGCAAAAGGCCAGGAACCGTAAAAAGGCCGCGTTGCTGGCGT
TTTTCCATAGGCTCCGCCCCCCTGACGAGCATCACAAAAATCGACGCTCAAGTCAGAGGTGGCGAAACCC
GACAGGACTATAAAGATACCAGGCGTTTCCCCCTGGAAGCTCCCTCGTGCGCTCTCCTGTTCCGACCCTG
CCGCTTACCGGATACCTGTCCGCCTTTCTCCCTTCGGGAAGCGTGGCGCTTTCTCATAGCTCACGCTGTA
GGTATCTCAGTTCGGTGTAGGTCGTTCGCTCCAAGCTGGGCTGTGTGCACGAACCCCCCGTTCAGCCCGA
CCGCTGCGCCTTATCCGGTAACTATCGTCTTGAGTCCAACCCGGTAAGACACGACTTATCGCCACTGGCA
GCAGCCACTGGTAACAGGATTAGCAGAGCGAGGTATGTAGGCGGTGCTACAGAGTTCTTGAAGTGGTGGC
CTAACTACGGCTACACTAGAAGGACAGTATTTGGTATCTGCGCTCTGCTGAAGCCAGTTACCTTCGGAAA
AAGAGTTGGTAGCTCTTGATCCGGCAAACAAACCACCGCTGGTAGCGGTGGTTTTTTTGTTTGCAAGCAG
CAGATTACGCGCAGAAAAAAAGGATCTCAAGAAGATCCTTTGATCTTTTCTACGGGGTCTGACGCTCAGT
GGAACGAAAACTCACGTTAAGGGATTTTGGTCATGAGATTATCAAAAAGGATCTTCACCTAGATCCTTTT
AAATTAAAAATGAAGTTTTAAATCAATCTAAAGTATATATGAGTAAACTTGGTCTGACAGTTACCAATGC
TTAATCAGTGAGGCACCTATCTCAGCGATCTGTCTATTTCGTTCATCCATAGTTGCCTGACTCCCCGTCG
TGTAGATAACTACGATACGGGAGGGCTTACCATCTGGCCCCAGTGCTGCAATGATACCGCGAGACCCACG
CTCACCGGCTCCAGATTTATCAGCAATAAACCAGCCAGCCGGAAGGGCCGAGCGCAGAAGTGGTCCTGCA
ACTTTATCCGCCTCCATCCAGTCTATTAATTGTTGCCGGGAAGCTAGAGTAAGTAGTTCGCCAGTTAATA
GTTTGCGCAACGTTGTTGCCATTGCTACAGGCATCGTGGTGTCACGCTCGTCGTTTGGTATGGCTTCATT
CAGCTCCGGTTCCCAACGATCAAGGCGAGTTACATGATCCCCCATGTTGTGCAAAAAAGCGGTTAGCTCC
TTCGGTCCTCCGATCGTTGTCAGAAGTAAGTTGGCCGCAGTGTTATCACTCATGGTTATGGCAGCACTGC
ATAATTCTCTTACTGTCATGCCATCCGTAAGATGCTTTTCTGTGACTGGTGAGTACTCAACCAAGTCATT
CTGAGAATAGTGTATGCGGCGACCGAGTTGCTCTTGCCCGGCGTCAATACGGGATAATACCGCGCCACAT
AGCAGAACTTTAAAAGTGCTCATCATTGGAAAACGTTCTTCGGGGCGAAAACTCTCAAGGATCTTACCGC
TGTTGAGATCCAGTTCGATGTAACCCACTCGTGCACCCAACTGATCTTCAGCATCTTTTACTTTCACCAG
CGTTTCTGGGTGAGCAAAAACAGGAAGGCAAAATGCCGCAAAAAAGGGAATAAGGGCGACACGGAAATGT
TGAATACTCATACTCTTCCTTTTTCAATATTATTGAAGCATTTATCAGGGTTATTGTCTCATGAGCGGAT
ACATATTTGAATGTATTTAGAAAAATAAACAAATAGGGGTTCCGCGCACATTTCCCCGAAAAGTGCCACC
TGACGTCTAAGAAACCATTATTATCATGACATTAACCTATAAAAATAGGCGTATCACGAGGCCCTTTCGT
CTTCAC
